Addgene plasmid #90637: CMAS C2.3 gRNA
Purpose: 3rd generation lentiviral gRNA plasmid targeting human CMAS
Depositing lab: Iain Cheeseman. Depositing organization: Whitehead Institute for Biomedical Research. Publication: Large-Scale Analysis of CRISPR/Cas9 Cell-Cycle Knockouts Reveals the Diversity of p53-Dependent Responses to Cell-Cycle Defects. McKinley KL, Cheeseman IM. Dev Cell. 2017 Feb 27;40(4):405-420.e2. doi: 10.1016/j.devcel.2017.01.012. Epub 2017 Feb 16. PubMed 28216383.
Backbone
  Vector backbone: pLenti-sgRNA
  Backbone manufacturer: Eric Lander & David Sabatini labs (Addgene plasmid #71409)
  Backbone size w/o insert (bp): 9151
  Vector type: Lentiviral, CRISPR
  Selectable markers: Puromycin
Growth in bacteria
  Bacterial resistance: Ampicillin, 100 μg/mL
  Growth temperature: 37°C
  Growth strain: NEB Stable
  Copy number: Unknown
Gene/Insert
  Gene/Insert name: CMAS (Guide Designation C2.3) (alt name: pKMKO series)
  gRNA/shRNA sequence: CACCgCTGCAGCGCAACTCTCGCGG
  Species: H. sapiens (human)
  Promoter: U6
  Cloning method: Restriction Enzyme; 5′ cloning site BsmBI (destroyed during cloning); 3′ cloning site BsmBI (destroyed during cloning)
  Sequencing primers: 5′ hU6-F (5'-GAGGGCCTATTTCCCATGATT-3'); 3′ EF1a-R (5'-CACGGCGACTACTGCACTTA-3')
Terms and licenses: Academic/Nonprofit Terms; Industry Terms: Not Available to Industry
Depositor comments: Please note that gRNA target sequence listed is not strictly the 20nt spacer sequence, but also contains the 5' BsmBI overhang. For more information about knockout human cell lines generated using this plasmid, please see http://cellcycleknockouts.wi.mit.edu/ .
How to cite: CMAS C2.3 gRNA was a gift from Iain Cheeseman (Addgene plasmid # 90637 ; http://n2t.net/addgene:90637 ; RRID:Addgene_90637)
