[The description below was written by a language model from this plasmid's Addgene catalogue record and pLannotate feature annotations shown in this document.]
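Description:
CMAS C2.3 gRNA is a third-generation lentiviral CRISPR guide plasmid built on the pLenti-sgRNA backbone and designed to express a single guide RNA against human CMAS. It is propagated in E. coli through a high-copy ColE1/pUC-type origin with ampicillin selection (AmpR under its own bla promoter). The backbone also carries an f1 origin, an SV40 origin and small remnants of lac and cloning-vector sequences that have no evident role in the payload. The catalogue gives the empty backbone as 9,151 bp, while the sequenced construct is 7,302 nt. This would fit loss of a filler fragment when the guide was inserted, although the record does not say so.

The viral portion has the usual self-inactivating layout. An RSV promoter drives a truncated HIV-1 5′ LTR, making genomic RNA production Tat-independent, and is followed by the Ψ packaging signal with a partial gag sequence, the RRE for Rev-dependent export, a cPPT/CTS, a WPRE to enhance expression, and a ΔU3 3′ LTR with a downstream SV40 poly(A) signal. Between the LTRs sit two expression units. A human U6 RNA polymerase III promoter drives the CMAS-targeting spacer fused to the S. pyogenes guide scaffold (annotated as a tracrRNA fragment), with the spacer cloned through BsmBI sites that were destroyed in the process. An EF-1α core promoter drives puromycin N-acetyltransferase for selecting transduced mammalian cells.

No Cas9 is encoded, so the nuclease must be supplied separately in the target cells. The plasmid belongs to a guide series used for a large-scale analysis of CRISPR/Cas9 knockouts in human cell lines, focused on cell-cycle defects and p53-dependent responses.
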