Features (pLannotate 1.2.2; 28 found; start..end, strand, type, name):
      1..39      +  rep_origin     RSF ori (fragment): Plasmids containing the RSF 1030 origin of replication can be propagated in E. coli cells that contain additional plasmids with compatible origins.
     41..133     +  CDS            lacI (fragment): lac repressor; lacI; The lac repressor binds to the lac operator to inhibit transcription in E. coli. This inhibition can be relieved by adding lactose or isopropyl-β-D-thiogalactopyranoside (IPTG).
    146..167     +  protein_bind   CAP binding site: CAP binding activates transcription in the presence of cAMP. E. coli catabolite activator protein
    182..212     +  promoter       lac promoter: promoter for the E. coli lac operon
    220..236     +  protein_bind   lac operator: The lac repressor binds to the lac operator to inhibit transcription in E. coli. This inhibition can be relieved by adding lactose or isopropyl-β-D-thiogalactopyranoside (IPTG). lac repressor encoded by lacI
    281..299     +  promoter       T3 promoter: promoter for bacteriophage T3 RNA polymerase
    327..553     +  promoter       RSV promoter: Rous sarcoma virus enhancer/promoter
    554..734     +  LTR            5' LTR (truncated): truncated 5' long terminal repeat (LTR) from HIV-1
    781..906     +  misc_feature   HIV-1 Ψ: packaging signal of human immunodeficiency virus type 1
    890..1253    +  CDS            HIV-1 gag (fragment): gag protein from human immunodeficiency virus 1; gag
   1399..1632    +  misc_feature   RRE: The Rev response element (RRE) of HIV-1 allows for Rev-dependent mRNA export from the nucleus to the cytoplasm.
   2009..2035    +  CDS            Rev (fragment): human immunodeficiency virus 1 (HIV-1) Rev protein; rev; enhances nuclear export of unspliced and incompletely spliced viral mRNAs
   2039..2279    +  promoter       U6 promoter: RNA polymerase III promoter for human U6 snRNA
   2327..2394    +  misc_RNA       tracrRNA (fragment): trans-activating CRISPR RNA for the Streptococcus pyogenes CRISPR/Cas9 system
   2443..2560    +  misc_feature   cPPT/CTS: central polypurine tract and central termination sequence of HIV-1
   2629..2840    +  promoter       EF-1α core promoter: core promoter for human elongation factor EF-1α
   2866..3465    +  CDS            PuroR (fragment): puromycin N-acetyltransferase; pac from Streptomyces; confers resistance to puromycin
   3481..4069    +  misc_feature   WPRE: woodchuck hepatitis virus posttranscriptional regulatory element
   4120..4139    +  misc_feature   cPPT/CTS (fragment): central polypurine tract and central termination sequence of HIV-1
   4141..4374    +  LTR            3' LTR (ΔU3): self-inactivating 3' long terminal repeat (LTR) from HIV-1
   4452..4573    +  polyA_signal   SV40 poly(A) signal: SV40 polyadenylation signal
   4613..4748    +  rep_origin     SV40 ori: SV40 origin of replication
   4769..4787    -  promoter       T7 promoter: promoter for bacteriophage T7 RNA polymerase
   4795..4950    +  CDS            lacZα (fragment): LacZα fragment of β-galactosidase; lacZ fragment
   4955..5383    +  rep_origin     f1 ori (sequence partly withheld): f1 bacteriophage origin of replication; arrow indicates direction of (+) strand synthesis
   5436..5540    +  promoter       AmpR promoter: bla
   5541..6401    +  CDS            AmpR: β-lactamase; bla; confers resistance to ampicillin, carbenicillin, and related antibiotics
   6572..7160    +  rep_origin     ori: high-copy-number ColE1/pMB1/pBR322/pUC origin of replication
>Addgene plasmid #90637 | CMAS C2.3 gRNA | addgene full sequence | sequence record 183322 | Addgene NGS Result
CGACCGAGCGCAGCGAGTCAGTGAGCGAGGAAGCGGAAGAGCGCCCAATACGCAAACCGCCTCTCCCCGC
GCGTTGGCCGATTCATTAATGCAGCTGGCACGACAGGTTTCCCGACTGGAAAGCGGGCAGTGAGCGCAAC
GCAATTAATGTGAGTTAGCTCACTCATTAGGCACCCCAGGCTTTACACTTTATGCTTCCGGCTCGTATGT
TGTGTGGAATTGTGAGCGGATAACAATTTCACACAGGAAACAGCTATGACCATGATTACGCCAAGCGCGC
AATTAACCCTCACTAAAGGGAACAAAAGCTGGAGCTGCAAGCTTAATGTAGTCTTATGCAATACTCTTGT
AGTCTTGCAACATGGTAACGATGAGTTAGCAACATGCCTTACAAGGAGAGAAAAAGCACCGTGCATGCCG
ATTGGTGGAAGTAAGGTGGTACGATCGTGCCTTATTAGGAAGGCAACAGACGGGTCTGACATGGATTGGA
CGAACCACTGAATTGCCGCATTGCAGAGATATTGTATTTAAGTGCCTAGCTCGATACATAAACGGGTCTC
TCTGGTTAGACCAGATCTGAGCCTGGGAGCTCTCTGGCTAACTAGGGAACCCACTGCTTAAGCCTCAATA
AAGCTTGCCTTGAGTGCTTCAAGTAGTGTGTGCCCGTCTGTTGTGTGACTCTGGTAACTAGAGATCCCTC
AGACCCTTTTAGTCAGTGTGGAAAATCTCTAGCAGTGGCGCCCGAACAGGGACTTGAAAGCGAAAGGGAA
ACCAGAGGAGCTCTCTCGACGCAGGACTCGGCTTGCTGAAGCGCGCACGGCAAGAGGCGAGGGGCGGCGA
CTGGTGAGTACGCCAAAAATTTTGACTAGCGGAGGCTAGAAGGAGAGAGATGGGTGCGAGAGCGTCAGTA
TTAAGCGGGGGAGAATTAGATCGCGATGGGAAAAAATTCGGTTAAGGCCAGGGGGAAAGAAAAAATATAA
ATTAAAACATATAGTATGGGCAAGCAGGGAGCTAGAACGATTCGCAGTTAATCCTGGCCTGTTAGAAACA
TCAGAAGGCTGTAGACAAATACTGGGACAGCTACAACCATCCCTTCAGACAGGATCAGAAGAACTTAGAT
CATTATATAATACAGTAGCAACCCTCTATTGTGTGCATCAAAGGATAGAGATAAAAGACACCAAGGAAGC
TTTAGACAAGATAGAGGAAGAGCAAAACAAAAGTAAGACCACCGCACAGCAAGCGGCCGCTGATCTTCAG
ACCTGGAGGAGGAGATATGAGGGACAATTGGAGAAGTGAATTATATAAATATAAAGTAGTAAAAATTGAA
CCATTAGGAGTAGCACCCACCAAGGCAAAGAGAAGAGTGGTGCAGAGAGAAAAAAGAGCAGTGGGAATAG
GAGCTTTGTTCCTTGGGTTCTTGGGAGCAGCAGGAAGCACTATGGGCGCAGCGTCAATGACGCTGACGGT
ACAGGCCAGACAATTATTGTCTGGTATAGTGCAGCAGCAGAACAATTTGCTGAGGGCTATTGAGGCGCAA
CAGCATCTGTTGCAACTCACAGTCTGGGGCATCAAGCAGCTCCAGGCAAGAATCCTGGCTGTGGAAAGAT
ACCTAAAGGATCAACAGCTCCTGGGGATTTGGGGTTGCTCTGGAAAACTCATTTGCACCACTGCTGTGCC
TTGGAATGCTAGTTGGAGTAATAAATCTCTGGAACAGATTTGGAATCACACGACCTGGATGGAGTGGGAC
AGAGAAATTAACAATTACACAAGCTTAATACACTCCTTAATTGAAGAATCGCAAAACCAGCAAGAAAAGA
ATGAACAAGAATTATTGGAATTAGATAAATGGGCAAGTTTGTGGAATTGGTTTAACATAACAAATTGGCT
GTGGTATATAAAATTATTCATAATGATAGTAGGAGGCTTGGTAGGTTTAAGAATAGTTTTTGCTGTACTT
TCTATAGTGAATAGAGTTAGGCAGGGATATTCACCATTATCGTTTCAGACCCACCTCCCAACCCCGAGGG
GACCCAGAGAGGGCCTATTTCCCATGATTCCTTCATATTTGCATATACGATACAAGGCTGTTAGAGAGAT
AATTAGAATTAATTTGACTGTAAACACAAAGATATTAGTACAAAATACGTGACGTAGAAAGTAATAATTT
CTTGGGTAGTTTGCAGTTTTAAAATTATGTTTTAAAATGGACTATCATATGCTTACCGTAACTTGAAAGT
ATTTCGATTTCTTGGCTTTATATATCTTGTGGAAAGGACGAAACACCGCTGCAGCGCAACTCTCGCGGGT
TTAAGAGCTATGCTGGAAACAGCATAGCAAGTTTAAATAAGGCTAGTCCGTTATCAACTTGAAAAAGTGG
CACCGAGTCGGTGCTTTTTTTGAATTCTAGATCTTGAGACAAATGGCAGTATTCATCCACAATTTTAAAA
GAAAAGGGGGGATTGGGGGGTACAGTGCAGGGGAAAGAATAGTAGACATAATAGCAACAGACATACAAAC
TAAAGAATTACAAAAACAAATTACAAAAATTCAAAATTTTCGGGTTTATTACAGGGACAGCAGAGATCCA
CTTTGGCGCCGGCTCGAGTGGCTCCGGTGCCCGTCAGTGGGCAGAGCGCACATCGCCCACAGTCCCCGAG
AAGTTGGGGGGAGGGGTCGGCAATTGAACCGGTGCCTAGAGAAGGTGGCGCGGGGTAAACTGGGAAAGTG
ATGTCGTGTACTGGCTCCGCCTTTTTCCCGAGGGTGGGGGAGAACCGTATATAAGTGCAGTAGTCGCCGT
GAACGTTCTTTTTCGCAACGGGTTTGCCGCCAGAACACAGGTGTCGTGACGCGGGATCCGCCACCATGAC
CGAGTACAAGCCCACGGTGCGCCTCGCCACCCGCGACGACGTCCCCAGGGCCGTACGCACCCTCGCCGCC
GCGTTCGCCGACTACCCCGCCACGCGCCACACCGTCGATCCGGACCGCCACATCGAGCGGGTCACCGAGC
TGCAAGAACTCTTCCTCACGCGCGTCGGGCTCGACATCGGCAAGGTGTGGGTCGCGGACGACGGCGCCGC
GGTGGCGGTCTGGACCACGCCGGAGAGCGTCGAAGCGGGGGCGGTGTTCGCCGAGATCGGCCCGCGCATG
GCCGAGTTGAGCGGTTCCCGGCTGGCCGCGCAGCAACAGATGGAAGGCCTCCTGGCGCCGCACCGGCCCA
AGGAGCCCGCGTGGTTCCTGGCCACCGTCGGAGTCTCGCCCGACCACCAGGGCAAGGGTCTGGGCAGCGC
CGTCGTGCTCCCCGGAGTGGAGGCGGCCGAGCGCGCCGGGGTGCCCGCCTTCCTGGAGACCTCCGCGCCC
CGCAACCTCCCCTTCTACGAGCGGCTCGGCTTCACCGTCACCGCCGACGTCGAGGTGCCCGAAGGACCGC
GCACCTGGTGCATGACCCGCAAGCCCGGTGCCTGAACGCGTTAAGTCGACAATCAACCTCTGGATTACAA
AATTTGTGAAAGATTGACTGGTATTCTTAACTATGTTGCTCCTTTTACGCTATGTGGATACGCTGCTTTA
ATGCCTTTGTATCATGCTATTGCTTCCCGTATGGCTTTCATTTTCTCCTCCTTGTATAAATCCTGGTTGC
TGTCTCTTTATGAGGAGTTGTGGCCCGTTGTCAGGCAACGTGGCGTGGTGTGCACTGTGTTTGCTGACGC
AACCCCCACTGGTTGGGGCATTGCCACCACCTGTCAGCTCCTTTCCGGGACTTTCGCTTTCCCCCTCCCT
ATTGCCACGGCGGAACTCATCGCCGCCTGCCTTGCCCGCTGCTGGACAGGGGCTCGGCTGTTGGGCACTG
ACAATTCCGTGGTGTTGTCGGGGAAATCATCGTCCTTTCCTTGGCTGCTCGCCTGTGTTGCCACCTGGAT
TCTGCGCGGGACGTCCTTCTGCTACGTCCCTTCGGCCCTCAATCCAGCGGACCTTCCTTCCCGCGGCCTG
CTGCCGGCTCTGCGGCCTCTTCCGCGTCTTCGCCTTCGCCCTCAGACGAGTCGGATCTCCCTTTGGGCCG
CCTCCCCGCGTCGACTTTAAGACCAATGACTTACAAGGCAGCTGTAGATCTTAGCCACTTTTTAAAAGAA
AAGGGGGGACTGGAAGGGCTAATTCACTCCCAACGAAGACAAGATCTGCTTTTTGCTTGTACTGGGTCTC
TCTGGTTAGACCAGATCTGAGCCTGGGAGCTCTCTGGCTAACTAGGGAACCCACTGCTTAAGCCTCAATA
AAGCTTGCCTTGAGTGCTTCAAGTAGTGTGTGCCCGTCTGTTGTGTGACTCTGGTAACTAGAGATCCCTC
AGACCCTTTTAGTCAGTGTGGAAAATCTCTAGCAGTACGTATAGTAGTTCATGTCATCTTATTATTCAGT
ATTTATAACTTGCAAAGAAATGAATATCAGAGAGTGAGAGGAACTTGTTTATTGCAGCTTATAATGGTTA
CAAATAAAGCAATAGCATCACAAATTTCACAAATAAAGCATTTTTTTCACTGCATTCTAGTTGTGGTTTG
TCCAAACTCATCAATGTATCTTATCATGTCTGGCTCTAGCTATCCCGCCCCTAACTCCGCCCATCCCGCC
CCTAACTCCGCCCAGTTCCGCCCATTCTCCGCCCCATGGCTGACTAATTTTTTTTATTTATGCAGAGGCC
GAGGCCGCCTCGGCCTCTGAGCTATTCCAGAAGTAGTGAGGAGGCTTTTTTGGAGGCCTAGGGACGTACC
CAATTCGCCCTATAGTGAGTCGTATTACGCGCGCTCACTGGCCGTCGTTTTACAACGTCGTGACTGGGAA
AACCCTGGCGTTACCCAACTTAATCGCCTTGCAGCACATCCCCCTTTCGCCAGCTGGCGTAATAGCGAAG
AGGCCCGCACCGATCGCCCTTCCCAACAGTTGCGCAGCCTGAATGGCGAATGGG
[124 nt withheld, positions 4955-5078]
C
[91 nt withheld, positions 5080-5170]
A
[49 nt withheld, positions 5172-5220]
CCTTTGACGTTGGAGTCCACGTTCTTT
[37 nt withheld, positions 5248-5284]
ACCCTATCTCGGTCTATTCTTTTGATTTATAAGGGATTTTGCCGATTTCGGCCTATTGGTTAAAAAATGA
GCTGATTTAACAAAAATTTAACGCGAATTTTAACAAAATATTAACGCTTACAATTTAGGTGGCACTTTTC
GGGGAAATGTGCGCGGAACCCCTATTTGTTTATTTTTCTAAATACATTCAAATATGTATCCGCTCATGAG
ACAATAACCCTGATAAATGCTTCAATAATATTGAAAAAGGAAGAGTATGAGTATTCAACATTTCCGTGTC
GCCCTTATTCCCTTTTTTGCGGCATTTTGCCTTCCTGTTTTTGCTCACCCAGAAACGCTGGTGAAAGTAA
AAGATGCTGAAGATCAGTTGGGTGCACGAGTGGGTTACATCGAACTGGATCTCAACAGCGGTAAGATCCT
TGAGAGTTTTCGCCCCGAAGAACGTTTTCCAATGATGAGCACTTTTAAAGTTCTGCTATGTGGCGCGGTA
TTATCCCGTATTGACGCCGGGCAAGAGCAACTCGGTCGCCGCATACACTATTCTCAGAATGACTTGGTTG
AGTACTCACCAGTCACAGAAAAGCATCTTACGGATGGCATGACAGTAAGAGAATTATGCAGTGCTGCCAT
AACCATGAGTGATAACACTGCGGCCAACTTACTTCTGACAACGATCGGAGGACCGAAGGAGCTAACCGCT
TTTTTGCACAACATGGGGGATCATGTAACTCGCCTTGATCGTTGGGAACCGGAGCTGAATGAAGCCATAC
CAAACGACGAGCGTGACACCACGATGCCTGTAGCAATGGCAACAACGTTGCGCAAACTATTAACTGGCGA
ACTACTTACTCTAGCTTCCCGGCAACAATTAATAGACTGGATGGAGGCGGATAAAGTTGCAGGACCACTT
CTGCGCTCGGCCCTTCCGGCTGGCTGGTTTATTGCTGATAAATCTGGAGCCGGTGAGCGTGGGTCTCGCG
GTATCATTGCAGCACTGGGGCCAGATGGTAAGCCCTCCCGTATCGTAGTTATCTACACGACGGGGAGTCA
GGCAACTATGGATGAACGAAATAGACAGATCGCTGAGATAGGTGCCTCACTGATTAAGCATTGGTAACTG
TCAGACCAAGTTTACTCATATATACTTTAGATTGATTTAAAACTTCATTTTTAATTTAAAAGGATCTAGG
TGAAGATCCTTTTTGATAATCTCATGACCAAAATCCCTTAACGTGAGTTTTCGTTCCACTGAGCGTCAGA
CCCCGTAGAAAAGATCAAAGGATCTTCTTGAGATCCTTTTTTTCTGCGCGTAATCTGCTGCTTGCAAACA
AAAAAACCACCGCTACCAGCGGTGGTTTGTTTGCCGGATCAAGAGCTACCAACTCTTTTTCCGAAGGTAA
CTGGCTTCAGCAGAGCGCAGATACCAAATACTGTTCTTCTAGTGTAGCCGTAGTTAGGCCACCACTTCAA
GAACTCTGTAGCACCGCCTACATACCTCGCTCTGCTAATCCTGTTACCAGTGGCTGCTGCCAGTGGCGAT
AAGTCGTGTCTTACCGGGTTGGACTCAAGACGATAGTTACCGGATAAGGCGCAGCGGTCGGGCTGAACGG
GGGGTTCGTGCACACAGCCCAGCTTGGAGCGAACGACCTACACCGAACTGAGATACCTACAGCGTGAGCT
ATGAGAAAGCGCCACGCTTCCCGAAGGGAGAAAGGCGGACAGGTATCCGGTAAGCGGCAGGGTCGGAACA
GGAGAGCGCACGAGGGAGCTTCCAGGGGGAAACGCCTGGTATCTTTATAGTCCTGTCGGGTTTCGCCACC
TCTGACTTGAGCGTCGATTTTTGTGATGCTCGTCAGGGGGGCGGAGCCTATGGAAAAACGCCAGCAACGC
GGCCTTTTTACGGTTCCTGGCCTTTTGCTGGCCTTTTGCTCACATGTTCTTTCCTGCGTTATCCCCTGAT
TCTGTGGATAACCGTATTACCGCCTTTGAGTGAGCTGATACCGCTCGCCGCAGCCGAA
